>Addgene plasmid #212342 | pTwist-SARS-CoV-2 Spike-deltaC18 S982A (GCC) | addgene full sequence | sequence record 431593 | Addgene NGS Result
ATGTTTGTGTTCCTCGTTCTCCTGCCCCTCGTTTCTTCCCAATGCGTGAACCTCACAACTAGAACGCAGC
TCCCACCCGCTTACACGAACTCTTTTACTCGTGGAGTATACTATCCCGATAAAGTCTTTAGGTCCAGTGT
CCTTCATTCTACTCAAGACCTTTTCCTGCCATTCTTCTCAAATGTCACCTGGTTCCATGCTATCCACGTT
TCTGGCACCAACGGAACTAAACGATTTGATAATCCCGTCTTGCCATTTAACGATGGCGTATACTTTGCCT
CAACGGAGAAGTCCAACATTATCCGGGGATGGATATTTGGCACCACCCTGGACTCCAAGACACAGTCTCT
CCTCATTGTGAACAACGCCACCAATGTCGTCATCAAAGTCTGTGAATTTCAATTTTGTAACGATCCCTTT
CTCGGGGTTTATTATCATAAGAATAACAAGTCTTGGATGGAGTCAGAGTTCCGCGTTTACAGTTCCGCTA
ACAACTGTACTTTTGAGTACGTTTCCCAACCATTTCTCATGGATCTTGAAGGGAAGCAAGGCAACTTCAA
GAATCTCCGCGAATTTGTGTTTAAGAATATAGACGGCTACTTCAAAATTTATAGCAAGCATACCCCGATA
AATCTGGTTCGGGATCTCCCTCAAGGCTTCTCCGCGTTGGAACCCCTCGTGGACTTGCCGATTGGCATCA
ACATCACCCGGTTCCAAACCCTTCTTGCCCTTCATCGAAGCTACCTCACGCCTGGCGACAGTAGTAGTGG
TTGGACAGCGGGCGCAGCAGCCTACTATGTGGGATATTTGCAACCACGCACCTTTCTTCTCAAATATAAC
GAAAACGGAACAATTACCGATGCCGTAGACTGTGCCCTCGATCCCCTGTCCGAAACTAAATGCACACTCA
AGTCCTTCACAGTTGAGAAAGGCATATACCAAACCAGTAACTTCCGCGTCCAACCCACCGAATCCATTGT
TCGATTCCCTAACATCACCAATTTGTGTCCTTTCGGTGAAGTATTTAATGCCACTCGATTTGCATCAGTT
TATGCCTGGAATCGCAAGCGAATATCAAATTGTGTTGCAGATTATAGTGTCCTGTATAATAGCGCATCAT
TCAGCACTTTTAAGTGTTATGGGGTCAGCCCTACGAAATTGAATGACTTGTGTTTTACCAACGTTTACGC
AGATTCTTTCGTCATACGCGGCGACGAAGTCCGACAGATTGCACCGGGGCAAACCGGAAAGATAGCAGAC
TATAATTATAAGTTGCCGGATGACTTCACCGGCTGCGTTATAGCATGGAACTCCAATAATCTCGATTCAA
AAGTCGGCGGCAACTATAATTATCTTTACCGCCTGTTTCGCAAGTCAAATCTGAAGCCCTTTGAACGTGA
CATCTCCACCGAAATTTATCAAGCTGGCAGCACCCCATGTAATGGAGTGGAAGGGTTTAACTGTTATTTT
CCCCTTCAATCATACGGATTTCAACCAACAAATGGGGTGGGCTATCAACCATATCGGGTGGTAGTCTTGA
GCTTTGAGCTGCTCCACGCACCGGCTACAGTTTGCGGACCGAAGAAAAGCACTAACCTGGTGAAGAATAA
ATGTGTGAACTTCAACTTTAATGGGCTCACCGGAACAGGGGTGCTGACAGAATCAAACAAGAAATTTCTC
CCTTTTCAACAATTTGGTAGAGACATTGCCGATACCACAGATGCCGTCCGCGATCCGCAAACACTGGAAA
TCCTCGATATAACACCCTGTAGCTTCGGCGGGGTCAGCGTGATAACTCCCGGAACGAACACATCCAACCA
AGTGGCTGTCCTGTATCAAGATGTCAACTGTACCGAAGTCCCTGTGGCGATACACGCCGACCAACTGACA
CCCACCTGGAGAGTCTACTCAACAGGTTCCAATGTCTTTCAAACTAGAGCGGGTTGTCTCATTGGCGCTG
AGCATGTCAATAATTCATACGAATGTGATATTCCTATTGGGGCAGGAATCTGTGCGTCTTATCAAACTCA
AACGAACTCACCACGGCGCGCTCGCTCAGTAGCCAGCCAGTCCATAATCGCCTATACCATGAGTCTCGGG
GCTGAGAACTCCGTGGCTTATTCAAACAATTCCATCGCAATCCCAACTAACTTTACCATTAGCGTTACCA
CGGAAATCTTGCCCGTCAGCATGACTAAGACGAGCGTAGACTGTACGATGTATATCTGTGGGGATTCCAC
CGAGTGTAGCAACCTCTTGCTTCAATACGGGTCTTTCTGTACTCAACTCAACCGAGCATTGACCGGAATT
GCGGTCGAACAAGACAAGAATACCCAAGAGGTGTTCGCACAAGTAAAGCAAATATACAAAACGCCGCCAA
TCAAAGATTTTGGCGGGTTTAATTTTAGCCAAATACTGCCAGACCCATCTAAGCCTTCAAAACGCAGCTT
TATCGAGGATCTGCTGTTCAACAAAGTTACGTTGGCTGACGCGGGTTTCATTAAGCAGTATGGGGATTGT
TTGGGAGACATTGCGGCCCGCGACCTTATCTGTGCTCAAAAATTCAATGGGTTGACAGTTCTGCCCCCTC
TGCTCACTGATGAGATGATTGCACAGTATACATCAGCATTGTTGGCAGGAACCATTACATCCGGCTGGAC
TTTTGGCGCGGGTGCGGCCCTTCAAATACCTTTCGCTATGCAAATGGCTTACAGATTCAATGGGATTGGT
GTCACGCAAAATGTATTGTATGAAAATCAGAAGCTGATCGCTAATCAATTTAACAGCGCGATTGGCAAGA
TCCAAGATTCACTGTCAAGCACAGCGTCCGCCCTCGGCAAACTCCAAGATGTTGTGAATCAAAACGCCCA
GGCCCTGAATACCCTCGTGAAGCAACTGAGTTCTAACTTCGGCGCAATCTCCAGCGTCCTCAACGACATA
TTGGCCAGACTTGATAAGGTGGAAGCCGAGGTGCAAATTGATCGGCTCATCACAGGCAGGCTCCAGTCAC
TCCAAACTTATGTGACACAACAGTTGATCCGGGCTGCTGAGATACGAGCAAGCGCCAACCTGGCCGCCAC
TAAAATGTCAGAGTGCGTGCTCGGGCAGTCCAAACGGGTTGACTTTTGTGGCAAGGGCTATCACTTGATG
TCCTTCCCCCAATCCGCCCCACATGGAGTGGTCTTTCTCCACGTCACTTATGTCCCTGCTCAAGAGAAGA
ACTTTACGACAGCTCCAGCAATCTGTCACGATGGCAAAGCGCACTTTCCCAGGGAAGGCGTTTTCGTCAG
TAATGGCACGCATTGGTTTGTGACCCAAAGGAATTTCTATGAACCCCAAATCATAACCACTGACAATACA
TTTGTCTCAGGCAACTGTGATGTGGTCATTGGGATCGTGAACAACACGGTATATGATCCCCTGCAACCCG
AGTTGGATAGCTTCAAAGAGGAATTGGATAAATACTTTAAGAATCATACTTCACCCGATGTTGATCTCGG
GGACATATCAGGAATAAATGCAAGTGTCGTCAACATTCAGAAAGAGATTGATCGCCTTAATGAGGTCGCC
AAGAACTTGAATGAATCTTTGATCGACTTGCAAGAACTGGGCAAATACGAACAATATATTAAATGGCCCT
GGTACATTTGGTTGGGCTTTATCGCCGGACTTATAGCTATCGTTATGGTCACAATTATGTTGTGCTGTAT
GACTAGCTGTTGTTCCTGCTTGAAAGGATGTTGCAGTTGCGGATCTTGTTGTAAATAAAGGATCCTCTAG
AAGTTGTCTCCTCCTGCACTGACTGACTGATACAATCGATTTCTGGATCCGCAGGCCTAATCAACCTCTG
GATTACAAAATTTGTGAAAGATTGACTGGTATTCTTAACTATGTTGCTCCTTTTACGCTATGTGGATACG
CTGCTTTAATGCCTTTGTATCATGCTATTGCTTCCCGTATGGCTTTCATTTTCTCCTCCTTGTATAAATC
CTGGTTGCTGTCTCTTTATGAGGAGTTGTGGCCCGTTGTCAGGCAACGTGGCGTGGTGTGCACTGTGTTT
GCTGACGCAACCCCCACTGGTTGGGGCATTGCCACCACCTGTCAGCTCCTTTCCGGGACTTTCGCTTTCC
CCCTCCCTATTGCCACGGCGGAACTCATCGCCGCCTGCCTTGCCCGCTGCTGGACAGGGGCTCGGCTGTT
GGGCACTGACAATTCCGTGGTGTTGTCGGGGAAGCTGACGTCCTTTCCATGGCTGCTCGCCTGTGTTGCC
ACCTGGATTCTGCGCGGGACGTCCTTCTGCTACGTCCCTTCGGCCCTCAATCCAGCGGACCTTCCTTCCC
GCGGCCTGCTGCCGGCTCTGCGGCCTCTTCCGCGTCTTCGCCTTCGCCCTCAGACGAGTCGGATCTCCCT
TTGGGCCGCCTCCCCGCCTGTCTAGCTTGACTGACTGAGATACAGCGTACCTTCAGCTCACAGACATGAT
AAGATACATTGATGAGTTTGGACAAACCACAACTAGAATGCAGTGAAAAAAATGCTTTATTTGTGAAATT
TGTGATGCTATTGCTTTATTTGTAACCATTATAAGCTGCAATAAACAAGTTAACAACAACAATTGCATTC
ATTTTATGTTTCAGGTTCAGGGGGAGGTGTGGGAGGTTTTTTAAAGCAAGTAAAACCTCTACAAATGTGG
TATTGGCCCATCTCTATCGGTATCGTAGCATAACCCCTTGGGGCCTCTAAACGGGTCTTGAGGGGTTTTT
TGTGCCCCTCGGGCCGGATTGCTATCTACCGGCATTGGCGCAGAAAAAAATGCCTGATGCGACGCTGCGC
GTCTTATACTCCCACATATGCCAGATTCAGCAACGGATACGGCTTCCCCAACTTGCCCACTTCCATACGT
GTCCTCCTTACCAGAAATTTATCCTTAAGGTCGTCAGCTATCCTGCAGGCGATCTCTCGATTTCGATCAA
GACATTCCTTTAATGGTCTTTTCTGGACACCACTAGGGGTCAGAAGTAGTTCATCAAACTTTCTTCCCTC
CCTAATCTCATTGGTTACCTTGGGCTATCGAAACTTAATTAAGCGATCTGCATCTCAATTAGTCAGCAAC
CATAGTCCCGCCCCTAACTCCGCCCATCCCGCCCCTAACTCCGCCCAGTTCCGCCCATTCTCCGCCCCAT
CGCTGACTAATTTTTTTTATTTATGCAGAGGCCGAGGCCGCCTCGGCCTCTGAGCTATTCCAGAAGTAGT
GAGGAGGCTTTTTTGGAGGCCTAGGCTTTTGCAAAGGAGGTAGCCAACATGATTGAACAAGATGGATTGC
ACGCAGGTTCTCCCGCCGCTTGGGTGGAGAGGCTATTCGGCTATGACTGGGCACAACAGACAATCGGCTG
CTCTGATGCCGCCGTGTTCCGGCTGTCAGCGCAGGGGCGCCCGGTTCTTTTTGTCAAGACCGACCTGTCC
GGTGCCCTGAATGAACTCCAGGACGAGGCAGCGCGGCTATCGTGGCTGGCCACGACGGGCGTTCCTTGCG
CAGCTGTGCTCGACGTTGTCACTGAAGCGGGAAGGGACTGGCTGCTATTGGGCGAAGTGCCGGGGCAGGA
TCTCCTGTCATCTCACCTTGCTCCTGCCGAGAAAGTATCCATCATGGCTGATGCAATGCGGCGGCTGCAT
ACGCTTGATCCGGCTACCTGCCCATTCGACCACCAAGCGAAACATCGCATCGAGCGAGCACGTACTCGGA
TGGAAGCCGGTCTTGTCGATCAGGATGATCTGGACGAAGAGCATCAGGGGCTCGCGCCAGCCGAACTGTT
CGCCAGGCTCAAGGCGCGGATGCCCGACGGCGAGGATCTCGTCGTGACCCACGGCGATGCCTGCTTGCCG
AATATCATGGTGGAAAATGGCCGCTTTTCTGGATTCATCGACTGTGGCCGGCTGGGTGTGGCGGACCGCT
ATCAGGACATAGCGTTGGCTACCCGTGATATTGCTGAAGAGCTTGGCGGCGAATGGGCTGACCGCTTCCT
CGTGCTTTACGGTATCGCCGCTCCCGATTCGCAGCGCATCGCCTTCTATCGCCTTCTTGACGAGTTCTTC
TAGTATGTAAGCCCTGTGCCTTCTAGTTGCCAGCCATCTGTTGTTTGCCCCTCCCCCGTGCCTTCCTTGA
CCCTGGAAGGTGCCACTCCCACTGTCCTTTCCTAATAAAATGAGGAAATTGCATCGCATTGTCTGAGTAG
GTGTCATTCTATTCTGGGGGGTGGGGTGGGGCAGGACAGCAAGGGGGAGGATTGGGAAGACAATAGCAGG
CATGCTGGGGATGCGGTGGGCTCTATGGTTAATTAACCAGTCAAGTCAGCTACTTGGCGAGATCGACTTG
TCTGGGTTTCGACTACGCTCAGAATTGCGTCAGTCAAGTTCGATCTGGTCCTTGCTATTGCACCCGTTCT
CCGATTACGAGTTTCATTTAAATCATGTGAGCAAAAGGCCAGCAAAAGGCCAGGAACCGTAAAAAGGCCG
CGTTGCTGGCGTTTTTCCATAGGCTCCGCCCCCCTGACGAGCATCACAAAAATCGACGCTCAAGTCAGAG
GTGGCGAAACCCGACAGGACTATAAAGATACCAGGCGTTTCCCCCTGGAAGCTCCCTCGTGCGCTCTCCT
GTTCCGACCCTGCCGCTTACCGGATACCTGTCCGCCTTTCTCCCTTCGGGAAGCGTGGCGCTTTCTCATA
GCTCACGCTGTAGGTATCTCAGTTCGGTGTAGGTCGTTCGCTCCAAGCTGGGCTGTGTGCACGAACCCCC
CGTTCAGCCCGACCGCTGCGCCTTATCCGGTAACTATCGTCTTGAGTCCAACCCGGTAAGACACGACTTA
TCGCCACTGGCAGCAGCCACTGGTAACAGGATTAGCAGAGCGAGGTATGTAGGCGGTGCTACAGAGTTCT
TGAAGTGGTGGCCTAACTACGGCTACACTAGAAGAACAGTATTTGGTATCTGCGCTCTGCTGAAGCCAGT
TACCTTCGGAAAAAGAGTTGGTAGCTCTTGATCCGGCAAACAAACCACCGCTGGTAGCGGTGGTTTTTTT
GTTTGCAAGCAGCAGATTACGCGCAGAAAAAAAGGATCTCAAGAAGATCCTTTGATCTTTTCTACGGGGT
CTGACGCTCAGTGGAACGAAAACTCACGTTAAGGGATTTTGGTCATGAGATTATCAAAAAGGATCTTCAC
CTAGATCCTTTTAAATTAAAAATGAAGTTTTAAATCAATCTAAAGTATATATGAGTAAACTTGGTCTGAC
AGTTACCAATGCTTAATCAGTGAGGCACCTATCTCAGCGATCTGTCTATTTCGTTCATCCATAGTTGCAT
TTAAATTTCCGAACTCTCCAAGGCCCTCGTCGGAAAATCTTCAAACCTTTCGTCCGATCCATCTTGCAGG
CTACCTCTCGAACGAACTATCGCAAGTCTCTTGGCCGGCCTTGCGCCTTGGCTATTGCTTGGCAGCGCCT
ATCGCCAGGTATTACTCCAATCCCGAATATCCGAGATCGGGATCACCCGAGAGAAGTTCAACCTACATCC
TCAATCCCGATCTATCCGAGATCCGAGGAATATCGAAATCGGGGCGCGCCTGGTGTACCGAGAACGATCC
TCTCAGTGCGAGTCTCGACGATCCATATCGTTGCTTGGCAGTCAGCCAGTCGGAATCCAGCTTGGGACCC
AGGAAGTCCAATCGTCAGATATTGTACTCAAGCCTGGTCACGGCAGCGTACCGATCTGTTTAAACCTAGA
TATTGATAGTCTGATCGGTCAACGTATAATCGAGTCCTAGCTTTTGCAAACATCTATCAAGAGACAGGAT
CAGCAGGAGGCTTTCGCATGAGTATTCAACATTTCCGTGTCGCCCTTATTCCCTTTTTTGCGGCATTTTG
CCTTCCTGTTTTTGCTCACCCAGAAACGCTGGTGAAAGTAAAAGATGCTGAAGATCAGTTGGGTGCGCGA
GTGGGTTACATCGAACTGGATCTCAACAGCGGTAAGATCCTTGAGAGTTTTCGCCCCGAAGAACGCTTTC
CAATGATGAGCACTTTTAAAGTTCTGCTATGTGGCGCGGTATTATCCCGTATTGACGCCGGGCAAGAGCA
ACTCGGTCGCCGCATACACTATTCTCAGAATGACTTGGTTGAGTATTCACCAGTCACAGAAAAGCATCTT
ACGGATGGCATGACAGTAAGAGAATTATGCAGTGCTGCCATAACCATGAGTGATAACACTGCGGCCAACT
TACTTCTGACAACGATTGGAGGACCGAAGGAGCTAACCGCTTTTTTGCACAACATGGGGGATCATGTAAC
TCGCCTTGATCGTTGGGAACCGGAGCTGAATGAAGCCATACCAAACGACGAGCGTGACACCACGATGCCT
GTAGCAATGGCAACAACCTTGCGTAAACTATTAACTGGCGAACTACTTACTCTAGCTTCCCGGCAACAGT
TGATAGACTGGATGGAGGCGGATAAAGTTGCAGGACCACTTCTGCGCTCGGCCCTTCCGGCTGGCTGGTT
TATTGCTGATAAATCTGGAGCCGGTGAGCGTGGGTCTCGCGGTATCATTGCAGCACTGGGGCCAGATGGT
AAGCCCTCCCGTATCGTAGTTATCTACACGACGGGGAGTCAGGCAACTATGGATGAACGAAATAGACAGA
TCGCTGAGATAGGTGCCTCACTGATTAAGCATTGGTAACCGATTCTAGGTGCATTGGCGCAGAAAAAAAT
GCCTGATGCGACGCTGCGCGTCTTATACTCCCACATATGCCAGATTCAGCAACGGATACGGCTTCCCCAA
CTTGCCCACTTCCATACGTGTCCTCCTTACCAGAAATTTATCCTTAAGATCCCGAATCGTTTAAACTCGA
CTCTGGCTCTATCGAATCTCCGTCGTTTCGAGCTTACGCGAACAGCCGTGGCGCTCATTTGCTCGTCGGG
CATCGAATCTCGTCAGCTATCGTCAGCTTACCTTTTTGGCAGCGATCGCGGCTCCCGACATCTTGGACCA
TTAGCTCCACAGGTATCTTCTTCCCTCTAGTGGTCATAACAGCAGCTTCAGCTACCTCTCAATTCAAAAA
ACCCCTCAAGACCCGTTTAGAGGCCCCAAGGGGTTATGCTATCAATCGTTGCGTTACACACACAAAAAAC
CAACACACATCCATCTTCGATGGATAGCGATTTTATTATCTAACTGCTGATCGAGTGTAGCCAGATCTAG
TAATCAATTACGGGGTCATTAGTTCATAGCCCATATATGGAGTTCCGCGTTACATAACTTACGGTAAATG
GCCCGCCTGGCTGACCGCCCAACGACCCCCGCCCATTGACGTCAATAATGACGTATGTTCCCATAGTAAC
GCCAATAGGGACTTTCCATTGACGTCAATGGGTGGAGTATTTACGGTAAACTGCCCACTTGGCAGTACAT
CAAGTGTATCATATGCCAAGTACGCCCCCTATTGACGTCAATGACGGTAAATGGCCCGCCTGGCATTATG
CCCAGTACATGACCTTATGGGACTTTCCTACTTGGCAGTACATCTACGTATTAGTCATCGCTATTACCAT
GCTGATGCGGTTTTGGCAGTACATCAATGGGCGTGGATAGCGGTTTGACTCACGGGGATTTCCAAGTCTC
CACCCCATTGACGTCAATGGGAGTTTGTTTTGGCACCAAAATCAACGGGACTTTCCAAAATGTCGTAACA
ACTCCGCCCCATTGACGCAAATGGGCGGTAGGCGTGTACGGTGGGAGGTCTATATAAGCAGAGCTGGTTT
AGTGAACCGTCAGATCGCCTGGAGACGCCATCCACGCTGTTTTGACCTCCATAGAAGACACCGGGACCGA
TCCAGCCTCCCCTCGAAGCTTACATGTGGTACCGAGCTCGGATCCTGAGAACTTCAGGGTGAGTCTATGG
GACCCTTGATGTTTTCTTTCCCCTTCTTTTCTATGGTTAAGTTCATGTCATAGGAAGGGGAGAAGTAACA
GGGTACACATATTGACCAAATCAGGGTAATTTTGCATTTGTAATTTTAAAAAATGCTTTCTTCTTTTAAT
ATACTTTTTTGTTTATCTTATTTCTAATACTTTCCCTAATCTCTTTCTTTCAGGGCAATAATGATACAAT
GTATCATGCCTCTTTGCACCATTCTAAAGAATAACAGTGATAATTTCTGGGTTAAGGCAATAGCAATATT
TCTGCATATAAATATTTCTGCATATAAATTGTAACTGATGTAAGAGGTTTCATATTGCTAATAGCAGCTA
CAATCCAGCTACCATTCTGCTTTTATTTTATGGTTGGGATAAGGCTGGATTATTCTGAGTCCAAGCTAGG
CCCTTTTGCTAATCATGTTCATACCTCTTATCTTCCTCCCACAGCTCCTGGGCAACGTGCTGGTCTGTGT
GCTGGCCCATCACTTTGGCAAAGGCGGCCGCC
Features (pLannotate 1.2.2; 21 found; start..end, strand, type, name):
      1..3765    +  CDS            S: SPIKE_SARS2 - Experimental evidence at protein level: Swiss-Prot protein existence level 1. [Spike glycoprotein]: May down-regulate host tetherin (BST2) by lysosomal degradation, thereby counteracting its antiviral activity. From Severe acute respiratory syndrome coronavirus 2 (2019-nCoV) (SARS-CoV-2).
   3839..4427    +  misc_feature   WPRE: woodchuck hepatitis virus posttranscriptional regulatory element
   4480..4601    -  polyA_signal   SV40 poly(A) signal: SV40 polyadenylation signal
   4624..4693    -  CDS            large T antigen (fragment): large T antigen from SV40 (simian virus 40)
   4716..4762    +  terminator     T7 terminator: transcription terminator for bacteriophage T7 RNA polymerase
   4792..4928    +  terminator     rrnG terminator: transcription terminator from the E. coli ribosomal RNA rrnG operon (Albrechtsen et al., 1991)
   4973..5044    +  misc_feature   3' β-globin insulator: insulator downstream of the human β-globin locus (Farrell et al., 2002)
   5089..5285    +  promoter       SV40 promoter: SV40 early promoter
   5299..6090    +  CDS            neo: KKA2_KLEPN - Also known as kan, nptII. Experimental evidence at protein level: Swiss-Prot protein existence level 1. Resistance to kanamycin, neomycin, paromomycin, ribostamycin, butirosin and gentamicin B. From Klebsiella pneumoniae.
   6104..6328    +  polyA_signal   bGH poly(A) signal: bovine growth hormone polyadenylation signal
   6524..7112    -  rep_origin     ori: high-copy-number ColE1/pMB1/pBR322/pUC origin of replication
   7284..7348    -  CDS            bla(M) (fragment): β-lactamase lacking the signal sequence; bla(M); allows cytosolic expression of β-lactamase
   7858..8718    +  CDS            AmpR: β-lactamase; bla; confers resistance to ampicillin, carbenicillin, and related antibiotics
   8731..8867    +  terminator     rrnG terminator: transcription terminator from the E. coli ribosomal RNA rrnG operon (Albrechtsen et al., 1991)
   9019..9090    +  misc_feature   5' β-globin insulator: insulator upstream of the human β-globin locus (Farrell et al., 2002)
   9095..9141    -  terminator     T7 terminator: transcription terminator for bacteriophage T7 RNA polymerase
   9159..9207    -  polyA_signal   poly(A) signal: synthetic polyadenylation signal
   9288..9591    +  enhancer       CMV enhancer: human cytomegalovirus immediate early enhancer
   9664..9681    -  promoter       CMV promoter (fragment): human cytomegalovirus (CMV) immediate early promoter
   9744..9795    +  promoter       CMVd2 promoter: truncated human cytomegalovirus (CMV) immediate early promoter that yields moderately reduced expression relative to the full-length promoter
   9929..10404   +  intron         β-globin intron: internally truncated intron from human β-globin
