[The description below was written by a language model from this plasmid's Addgene catalogue record and pLannotate feature annotations shown in this document.]
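Description:
pTwist-SARS-CoV-2 Spike-deltaC18 S982A (GCC) is a 10,462 nt mammalian expression plasmid built on the Twist pTwist-CMV-BetaGlobin-WPRE-Neo backbone. It encodes the SARS-CoV-2 spike glycoprotein carrying the S982A substitution. The name indicates that the alanine is specified by a GCC codon and that the spike lacks its C-terminal 18 residues, a truncation commonly used to improve spike incorporation into pseudotyped particles. The annotated spike reading frame spans about 3.8 kb, consistent with a slightly shortened protein. In bacteria the plasmid is maintained at high copy from a ColE1/pUC-type origin under ampicillin selection (AmpR).

The catalogue lists the promoter as CAG, but the feature table and the backbone name instead point to CMV-derived control. The table shows a CMV immediate-early enhancer and CMV promoter elements followed by a truncated human β-globin intron directly upstream of the spike ORF. This discrepancy is not resolved by the record. The intron provides a splicing event that generally boosts mRNA export and expression. Downstream of the ORF, a WPRE further enhances transcript stability and processing, and an SV40 polyadenylation signal lies just beyond it (annotated on the reverse strand). A separate cassette, with the SV40 early promoter driving neo and a bGH poly(A) signal, allows G418 selection in mammalian cells. β-globin insulator fragments, T7 and rrnG terminators, and a synthetic poly(A) signal flank the units to limit transcriptional read-through between them.

The stated purpose is to supply the mutant spike as the envelope protein for pseudovirus production. The associated work examines SARS-CoV-2 escape from mRNA vaccine-induced humoral immunity, where such single-mutation spikes can be used to test individual changes.
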