Addgene plasmid #212342: pTwist-SARS-CoV-2 Spike-deltaC18 S982A (GCC)
Purpose: Encodes SARS-CoV-2 spike S982A for pseudovirus production
Depositing lab: Alejandro Balazs. Depositing organization: Massachusetts General Hospital. Publication: Ongoing evolution of SARS-CoV-2 drives escape from mRNA vaccine-induced humoral immunity. Roederer AL, Cao Y, Denis KS, Sheehan ML, Li CJ, Lam EC, Gregory DJ, Poznansky MC, Iafrate AJ, Canaday DH, Gravenstein S, Garcia-Beltran WF, Balazs AB. medRxiv [Preprint]. 2024 Mar 7:2024.03.05.24303815. doi: 10.1101/2024.03.05.24303815. PubMed 38496628.
Backbone
  Vector backbone: pTwist-CMV-BetaGlobin-WPRE-Neo
  Backbone manufacturer: Twist
  Vector type: Mammalian Expression
Growth in bacteria
  Bacterial resistance: Ampicillin, 100 μg/mL
  Growth temperature: 37°C
  Growth strain: DH5alpha
  Copy number: High Copy
Gene/Insert
  Gene/Insert name: SARS-CoV-2 Spike S982A
  Species: Severe acute respiratory syndrome coronavirus 2
  Mutation: S982A
  Entrez Gene: S (a.k.a. GU280_gp02, spike glycoprotein)
  Promoter: CAG
  Cloning method: Ligation Independent Cloning
Terms and licenses: Academic/Nonprofit Terms; Industry Terms: Not Available to Industry
Depositor comments: Please visit https://www.medrxiv.org/content/10.1101/2024.03.05.24303815v1 for medRxiv preprint.
How to cite: pTwist-SARS-CoV-2 Spike-deltaC18 S982A (GCC) was a gift from Alejandro Balazs (Addgene plasmid # 212342 ; http://n2t.net/addgene:212342 ; RRID:Addgene_212342)
